Addgene plasmid #144393: TFORF2639
Purpose: Lentiviral vector for overexpressing transcription factor ORFs with unique 24-bp barcodes. Barcodes facilitate identification of transcription factors in pooled screens.
Depositing lab: Feng Zhang. Depositing organization: Broad Institute. Publication: A transcription factor atlas of directed differentiation. Joung J, Ma S, Tay T, Geiger-Schuller KR, Kirchgatterer PC, Verdine VK, Guo B, Arias-Garcia MA, Allen WE, Singh A, Kuksenko O, Abudayyeh OO, Gootenberg JS, Fu Z, Macrae RK, Buenrostro JD, Regev A, Zhang F. Cell. 2023 Jan 5;186(1):209-229.e26. doi: 10.1016/j.cell.2022.11.026. PubMed 36608654.
Backbone
  Vector backbone: pLX_TRC317
  Backbone manufacturer: Broad Institute Genetic Perturbation Platform
  Backbone size w/o insert (bp): 8264
  Vector type: Mammalian Expression, Lentiviral
  Selectable markers: Puromycin
Growth in bacteria
  Bacterial resistance: Ampicillin, 100 μg/mL
  Growth temperature: 37°C
  Growth strain: NEB Stable
  Copy number: High Copy
Gene/Insert
  Gene/Insert name: CIC
  Species: H. sapiens (human)
  Insert size (bp): 4922
  Entrez Gene: CIC (a.k.a. MRD45)
  Promoter: EF1a
  Cloning method: Unknown
  Sequencing primers: 5′ GGGTGGAGACTGAAGTTAGGCCAG; 3′ CACATAGCGTAAAAGGAGCAACATAG
Terms and licenses: Academic/Nonprofit Terms; Industry Terms: Not Available to Industry
Depositor comments: XM_005258673,ENST00000160740 . The transcription factor ORF portion of this plasmid was synthesized by Genewiz. Please test multiple small colonies in case of plasmid recombination. To make this collection available in a timely manner, a portion of this collection was not fully sequenced by Addgene. If an Addgene verified full plasmid sequence is not available, please contact us prior to placing an order to request the full sequence.
How to cite: TFORF2639 was a gift from Feng Zhang (Addgene plasmid # 144393 ; http://n2t.net/addgene:144393 ; RRID:Addgene_144393)
