[The description below was written by a language model from this plasmid's Addgene catalogue record and pLannotate feature annotations shown in this document.]
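Description:
TFORF2639 is a third-generation-style, self-inactivating lentiviral expression plasmid built on the pLX_TRC317 backbone and carrying the human transcription factor CIC (capicua), a transcriptional repressor involved in central nervous system development. It belongs to a barcoded transcription factor ORF collection in which each ORF is paired with a unique 24-bp barcode, so that individual factors can be identified by sequencing in pooled overexpression screens. The barcode itself is not annotated in the feature table. It presumably lies within the insert region, since the recorded insert is slightly longer than the annotated CIC coding sequence, but its exact position is not stated. In bacteria the plasmid is maintained through a high-copy ColE1/pUC-type origin and selected with ampicillin via β-lactamase. An f1 origin and residual lac/T7/T3 cloning-vector elements are also present. The depositor notes that the plasmid may recombine, which is common for LTR-containing vectors with large inserts.

The viral genome is transcribed from an RSV promoter fused to a truncated HIV-1 5' LTR. This is followed by the Ψ packaging signal, a gag fragment and the RRE for Rev-dependent nuclear export of the genomic RNA. Downstream, an SV40 early promoter drives puromycin N-acetyltransferase for selection of transduced mammalian cells, and a cPPT/CTS element aids nuclear import of the provirus. The strong constitutive EF-1α promoter then drives the CIC ORF, with a WPRE downstream to enhance transcript stability and expression. The cassette ends at the ΔU3 3' LTR, which inactivates LTR promoter activity after integration, and an SV40 polyadenylation signal lies just outside it. A short U6 promoter fragment annotated after the ORF is probably a residual or primer-binding sequence rather than a functional promoter. The construct is intended for packaging into lentivirus and stable CIC overexpression, either alone or in pooled screens such as directed differentiation studies.
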