Features (pLannotate 1.2.2; 31 found; start..end, strand, type, name):
      1..1179    +  promoter       EF-1α promoter: strong constitutive promoter for human elongation factor EF-1α
   1196..6013    +  CDS            CIC: CIC_HUMAN - Also known as KIAA0306. Experimental evidence at protein level: Swiss-Prot protein existence level 1. Transcriptional repressor which plays a role in development of the central nervous system (CNS). In concert with ATXN1 and ATXN1L, involved in brain development. From Homo sapiens (Human).
   6029..6082    +  promoter       U6 promoter (fragment): RNA polymerase III promoter for human U6 snRNA
   6124..6712    +  misc_feature   WPRE: woodchuck hepatitis virus posttranscriptional regulatory element
   6763..6782    +  misc_feature   cPPT/CTS (fragment): central polypurine tract and central termination sequence of HIV-1
   6784..7017    +  LTR            3' LTR (ΔU3): self-inactivating 3' long terminal repeat (LTR) from HIV-1
   7095..7216    +  polyA_signal   SV40 poly(A) signal: SV40 polyadenylation signal
   7256..7391    +  rep_origin     SV40 ori: SV40 origin of replication
   7412..7430    -  promoter       T7 promoter: promoter for bacteriophage T7 RNA polymerase
   7438..7593    +  CDS            lacZα (fragment): LacZα fragment of β-galactosidase; lacZ fragment
   7598..8026    +  rep_origin     f1 ori (sequence partly withheld): f1 bacteriophage origin of replication; arrow indicates direction of (+) strand synthesis
   8079..8183    +  promoter       AmpR promoter: bla
   8184..9044    +  CDS            AmpR: β-lactamase; bla; confers resistance to ampicillin, carbenicillin, and related antibiotics
   9215..9803    +  rep_origin     ori: high-copy-number ColE1/pMB1/pBR322/pUC origin of replication
   9986..10078   +  CDS            lacI (fragment): lac repressor; lacI; The lac repressor binds to the lac operator to inhibit transcription in E. coli. This inhibition can be relieved by adding lactose or isopropyl-β-D-thiogalactopyranoside (IPTG).
  10091..10112   +  protein_bind   CAP binding site: CAP binding activates transcription in the presence of cAMP. E. coli catabolite activator protein
  10127..10157   +  promoter       lac promoter: promoter for the E. coli lac operon
  10161..10183   +  protein_bind   lac operator (fragment): The lac repressor binds to the lac operator to inhibit transcription in E. coli. This inhibition can be relieved by adding lactose or isopropyl-β-D-thiogalactopyranoside (IPTG). lac repressor encoded by lacI
  10226..10244   +  promoter       T3 promoter: promoter for bacteriophage T3 RNA polymerase
  10272..10498   +  promoter       RSV promoter: Rous sarcoma virus enhancer/promoter
  10499..10679   +  LTR            5' LTR (truncated): truncated 5' long terminal repeat (LTR) from HIV-1
  10726..10851   +  misc_feature   HIV-1 Ψ: packaging signal of human immunodeficiency virus type 1
  10835..11198   +  CDS            HIV-1 gag (fragment): gag protein from human immunodeficiency virus 1; gag
  11344..11577   +  misc_feature   RRE: The Rev response element (RRE) of HIV-1 allows for Rev-dependent mRNA export from the nucleus to the cytoplasm.
  11954..11980   +  CDS            Rev (fragment): human immunodeficiency virus 1 (HIV-1) Rev protein; rev; enhances nuclear export of unspliced and incompletely spliced viral mRNAs
  11987..12010   +  promoter       SV40 promoter (fragment): SV40 early promoter
  12011..12082   +  promoter       SV40 promoter (fragment): SV40 enhancer and early promoter
  12106..12241   +  rep_origin     SV40 ori: SV40 origin of replication
  12287..12883   +  CDS            PuroR (fragment): puromycin N-acetyltransferase; pac from Streptomyces; confers resistance to puromycin
  12932..13049   +  misc_feature   cPPT/CTS: central polypurine tract and central termination sequence of HIV-1
  13114..13180   +  CDS            small t antigen (fragment): SV40 (simian virus 40) small t antigen
>Addgene plasmid #144393 | TFORF2639 | addgene full sequence | sequence record 353217 | Addgene NGS Result
GGCTCCGGTGCCCGTCAGTGGGCAGAGCGCACATCGCCCACAGTCCCCGAGAAGTTGGGGGGAGGGGTCG
GCAATTGAACCGGTGCCTAGAGAAGGTGGCGCGGGGTAAACTGGGAAAGTGATGTCGTGTACTGGCTCCG
CCTTTTTCCCGAGGGTGGGGGAGAACCGTATATAAGTGCAGTAGTCGCCGTGAACGTTCTTTTTCGCAAC
GGGTTTGCCGCCAGAACACAGGTAAGTGCCGTGTGTGGTTCCCGCGGGCCTGGCCTCTTTACGGGTTATG
GCCCTTGCGTGCCTTGAATTACTTCCACCTGGCTGCAGTACGTGATTCTTGATCCCGAGCTTCGGGTTGG
AAGTGGGTGGGAGAGTTCGAGGCCTTGCGCTTAAGGAGCCCCTTCGCCTCGTGCTTGAGTTGAGGCCTGG
CCTGGGCGCTGGGGCCGCCGCGTGCGAATCTGGTGGCACCTTCGCGCCTGTCTCGCTGCTTTCGATAAGT
CTCTAGCCATTTAAAATTTTTGATGACCTGCTGCGACGCTTTTTTTCTGGCAAGATAGTCTTGTAAATGC
GGGCCAAGATCTGCACACTGGTATTTCGGTTTTTGGGGCCGCGGGCGGCGACGGGGCCCGTGCGTCCCAG
CGCACATGTTCGGCGAGGCGGGGCCTGCGAGCGCGGCCACCGAGAATCGGACGGGGGTAGTCTCAAGCTG
GCCGGCCTGCTCTGGTGCCTGGCCTCGCGCCGCCGTGTATCGCCCCGCCCTGGGCGGCAAGGCTGGCCCG
GTCGGCACCAGTTGCGTGAGCGGAAAGATGGCCGCTTCCCGGCCCTGCTGCAGGGAGCTCAAAATGGAGG
ACGCGGCGCTCGGGAGAGCGGGCGGGTGAGTCACCCACACAAAGGAAAAGGGCCTTTCCGTCCTCAGCCG
TCGCTTCATGTGACTCCACGGAGTACCGGGCGCCGTCCAGGCACCTCGATTAGTTCTCGAGCTTTTGGAG
TACGTCGTCTTTAGGTTGGGGGGAGGGGTTTTATGCGATGGAGTTTCCCCACACTGAGTGGGTGGAGACT
GAAGTTAGGCCAGCTTGGCACTTGATGTAATTCTCCTTGGAATTTGCCCTTTTTGAGTTTGGATCTTGGT
TCATTCTCAAGCCTCAGACAGTGGTTCAAAGTTTTTTTCTTCCATTTCAGGTGTCGTGAGGCTAGCACCG
CCACCATGTATTCGGCCCACAGGCCCCTGATGCCCGCGTCCAGCGCGGCCTCCCGTGGCCTCGGCATGTT
CGTGTGGACGAATGTGGAACCTCGCTCTGTGGCTGTGTTCCCTTGGCACTCCTTAGTCCCCTTCCTGGCA
CCCAGCCAGCCTGACCCCTCCGTGCAGCCGAGCGAGGCCCAGCAACCTGCCAGCCACCCAGTGGCCTCCA
ACCAGAGCAAAGAACCTGCTGAGTCGGCAGCTGTTGCTCATGAACGGCCACCAGGTGGGACAGGGAGTGC
TGACCCTGAGCGGCCCCCTGGAGCCACATGCCCTGAGAGCCCAGGACCCGGACCCCCACACCCTTTGGGG
GTGGTGGAATCTGGTAAGGGTCCGCCTCCCACCACGGAGGAGGAGGCCTCCGGCCCCCCAGGAGAGCCCC
GGCTGGACAGTGAGACAGAGAGTGACCATGATGATGCCTTCCTCTCCATCATGTCTCCTGAGATCCAGTT
GCCTCTACCGCCCGGAAAACGTCGGACCCAGTCCCTCAGTGCCCTACCCAAGGAACGGGACTCATCTTCT
GAGAAGGATGGACGCAGCCCCAACAAGCGGGAGAAGGACCACATCCGGCGGCCCATGAATGCCTTCATGA
TCTTCAGCAAGCGGCACCGGGCCCTGGTCCACCAGCGTCATCCCAACCAGGACAACCGGACCGTCAGCAA
GATCCTGGGCGAGTGGTGGTATGCCCTGGGGCCCAAGGAGAAGCAGAAGTACCACGACCTGGCCTTCCAG
GTGAAGGAGGCCCACTTCAAGGCCCACCCAGATTGGAAGTGGTGCAACAAGGACCGAAAGAAGTCCAGCT
CAGAGGCCAAGCCCACGAGCCTGGGGCTGGCAGGAGGGCACAAGGAGACGCGGGAGCGGAGCATGTCGGA
GACGGGCACTGCTGCTGCCCCTGGGGTGTCCTCTGAGCTCCTGTCCGTTGCAGCCCAGACACTCCTGAGC
TCAGACACCAAGGCTCCGGGGAGCAGCTCCTGTGGGGCAGAACGGCTACACACAGTTGGGGGACCTGGCT
CAGCCCGGCCCCGAGCTTTCTCCCACAGCGGGGTACACAGCCTGGACGGCGGAGAAGTAGACAGTCAGGC
GCTACAGGAACTGACGCAGATGGTGTCTGGCCCTGCATCGTACTCTGGCCCAAAGCCTTCTACCCAGTAT
GGAGCTCCAGGACCCTTTGCAGCCCCTGGTGAGGGAGGTGCCTTGGCGGCCACTGGGCGGCCCCCGCTGC
TGCCCACCCGAGCTTCTCGTTCTCAGCGTGCGGCCAGTGAGGACATGACGAGTGATGAGGAGCGCATGGT
CATCTGTGAGGAGGAAGGGGATGATGATGTCATTGCTGACGATGGCTTCGGCACCACTGACATTGATCTC
AAGTGCAAGGAGCGGGTGACCGACAGCGAGAGTGGGGACAGCTCTGGGGAGGACCCAGAGGGCAACAAGG
GCTTTGGTCGGAAGGTGTTTTCACCTGTGATCCGTTCCTCCTTTACCCACTGCCGCCCCCCACTGGACCC
TGAGCCCCCAGGGCCCCCGGATCCTCCTGTAGCCTTTGGCAAAGGCTATGGTTCCGCCCCATCCTCCTCT
GCGTCCTCGCCTGCTTCCTCCTCAGCCTCGGCAGCCACCTCCTTCTCACTGGGCTCAGGAACCTTCAAGG
CCCAGGAGTCTGGTCAGGGCAGCACAGCGGGCCCCCTACGGCCCCCACCCCCTGGGGCTGGGGGTCCAGC
GACACCTTCCAAGGCAACCCGGTTCCTCCCAATGGATCCTGCCACCTTCCGGCGCAAGAGACCCGAAAGT
GTGGGTGGCCTGGAGCCACCAGGCCCCTCAGTCATCGCGGCCCCTCCCAGCGGAGGAGGAAACATCCTGC
AGACACTGGTGCTGCCCCCAAACAAGGAGGAGCAAGAGGGCGGCGGAGCCAGAGTGCCCTCCGCCCCCGC
CCCATCACTGGCCTATGGGGCCCCAGCAGCTCCCCTGTCCCGTCCTGCCGCCACCATGGTCACCAATGTG
GTGCGGCCTGTCAGCAGCACTCCTGTGCCCATCGCCTCTAAGCCCTTCCCCACCTCTGGCCGGGCTGAGG
CGTCTCCAAATGACACAGCAGGTGCCAGGACTGAAATGGGCACTGGGTCTCGGGTGCCTGGGGGCTCCCC
GCTGGGTGTCAGCTTAGTGTATTCGGACAAGAAGTCGGCAGCAGCCACCTCACCAGCCCCACACTTGGTG
GCTGGACCCCTGCTGGGCACTGTGGGGAAGGCGCCTGCCACTGTCACTAACCTACTGGTGGGCACCCCGG
GGTATGGGGCCCCTGCGCCCCCTGCTGTCCAGTTCATTGCCCAGGGGGCCCCTGGTGGTGGGACCACTGC
GGGCTCAGGAGCAGGTGCTGGGAGTGGCCCCAATGGGCCAGTACCCCTGGGCATCCTGCAACCAGGTGCC
CTGGGCAAGGCTGGGGGAATCACCCAGGTACAGTACATCCTGCCCACGCTGCCCCAGCAGCTTCAGGTGG
CACCTGCCCCAGCACCAGCCCCTGGGACCAAGGCAGCGGCTCCCAGCGGCCCTGCACCCACCACCAGCAT
CCGTTTCACCCTCCCACCGGGCACTTCCACCAACGGCAAAGTCCTGGCTGCCACTGCACCCACTCCTGGC
ATCCCCATCCTGCAGTCTGTACCCTCCGCCCCACCCCCCAAAGCCCAGTCAGTTTCTCCCGTGCAGGCCC
CGCCCCCGGGTGGCTCAGCCCAGCTGCTGCCTGGGAAGGTCCTAGTGCCTCTGGCCGCCCCTAGCATGTC
AGTGCGGGGTGGAGGGGCCGGCCAGCCACTGCCACTGGTGAGCCCGCCCTTCTCAGTACCTGTGCAGAAT
GGTGCCCAGCCCCCCAGCAAGATCATCCAGCTGACCCCGGTGCCTGTGAGCACACCCAGCGGCCTGGTGC
CGCCCCTGAGCCCAGCCACACTCCCTGGACCCACCTCTCAGCCTCAGAAGGTCCTGTTGCCCTCCTCCAC
CAGAATCACCTATGTGCAGTCAGCGGGCGGGCACGCGCTGCCCCTGGGTACCAGCCCTGCGTCCAGCCAG
GCTGGAACAGTCACCTCGTACGGGCCCACGAGCTCTGTAGCTCTAGGCTTCACCTCGCTGGGGCCCAGCG
GCCCCGCCTTCGTGCAGCCCCTGCTCTCAGGCCAAGCCCCACTGCTGGCTCCCGGTCAGGTGGGCGTGTC
ACCTGTGCCCAGTCCCCAGCTGCCGCCTGCCTGTGCAGCCCCCGGAGGTCCTGTCATAACAGCATTTTAC
TCTGGCAGCCCTGCACCCACCTCCTCAGCACCCCTGGCCCAGCCATCCCAGGCCCCCCCAAGCCTGGTCT
ACACTGTGGCCACCAGCACAACCCCACCTGCAGCCACCATTCTGCCCAAGGGCCCGCCAGCCCCTGCCAC
TGCCACCCCAGCCCCGACTAGCCCTTTCCCCAGCGCCACAGGTTCCATGACCTACAGCTTAGTGGCCCCC
AAGGCCCAGCGGCCCAGCCCGAAGGCCCCCCAGAAAGTGAAGGCAGCCATCGCCAGCATTCCCGTGGGGT
CCTTTGAGGCAGGTGCCTCTGGGCGGCCTGGCCCTGCACCCCGGCAGCCTCTGGAGCCTGGCCCAGTCCG
AGAGCCAACTGCCCCAGAGTCTGAGCTTGAGGGGCAGCCCACACCACCAGCCCCTCCACCCCTGCCAGAG
ACCTGGACTCCCACGGCCCGGAGCAGCCCCCCACTGCCCCCACCTGCTGAGGAGCGGACCAGCGCCAAGG
GCCCTGAGACCATGGCCAGCAAATTCCCCAGCTCATCTTCAGACTGGCGCGTCCCTGGGCAGGGCCTGGA
GAATCGTGGGGAGCCTCCCACTCCTCCCAGCCCGGCCCCAGCTCCAGCTGTAGCCCCTGGTGGCAGCAGC
GAGAGCAGCAGTGGGCGGGCAGCCGGGGACACCCCGGAGCGCAAGGAGGCGGCTGGTACTGGCAAGAAGG
TGAAGGTGCGGCCCCCGCCCCTGAAGAAGACCTTTGACTCTGTGGACAACAGGGTCCTGTCAGAAGTGGA
CTTCGAAGAGCGCTTTGCTGAGTTGCCTGAGTTTCGGCCTGAGGAGGTGCTGCCCTCCCCCACCCTGCAG
TCTCTGGCCACCTCACCCCGGGCCATCCTGGGCTCTTACCGCAAGAAGAGGAAGAACTCCACGGACCTGG
ATTCAGCACCCGAGGACCCCACCTCGCCCAAGCGCAAGATGAGAAGACGCTCCAGCTGCAGCTCGGAGCC
CAACACCCCCAAGAGTGCCAAGTGCGAGGGGGACATCTTCACCTTTGACCGTACAGGTACAGAAGCCGAG
GACGTGCTTGGGGAGCTAGAGTATGACAAGGTGCCATACTCCTCCCTGCGGCGCACCCTGGACCAGCGCC
GGGCCCTGGTCATGCAGCTCTTTCAGGACCATGGCTTCTTCCCGTCAGCCCAGGCCACAGCCGCCTTCCA
GGCCCGCTATGCAGACATCTTTCCCTCCAAGGTTTGTCTGCAGTTGAAGATCCGTGAGGTGCGCCAGAAG
ATCATGCAGGCTGCCACTCCCACGGAGCAGCCCCCTGGAGCTGAGGCTCCTCTCCCTGTACCGCCCCCCA
CTGGCACCGCTGCTGCCCCTGCCCCCACTCCCAGCCCCGCAGGGGGCCCTGACCCCACCTCACCCAGCTC
GGACTCTGGCACGGCCCAGGCTGCCCCGCCACTGCCTCCACCCCCAGAGTCGGGGCCTGGACAGCCTGGC
TGGGAGGGGGCTCCCCAGCCCTCCCCCCCACCCCCAGGTCCCTCCACAGCTGCCACAGGCAGGTAGTAAT
GAACTAGTCCGTAACTTGAAAGTATTTCGATTTCTTGGCTTTATATATCTTGTGGAAAGGACGATTTCTG
TTCGCTGTAGGTCAAGCAACGCGTTAAGTCGACAATCAACCTCTGGATTACAAAATTTGTGAAAGATTGA
CTGGTATTCTTAACTATGTTGCTCCTTTTACGCTATGTGGATACGCTGCTTTAATGCCTTTGTATCATGC
TATTGCTTCCCGTATGGCTTTCATTTTCTCCTCCTTGTATAAATCCTGGTTGCTGTCTCTTTATGAGGAG
TTGTGGCCCGTTGTCAGGCAACGTGGCGTGGTGTGCACTGTGTTTGCTGACGCAACCCCCACTGGTTGGG
GCATTGCCACCACCTGTCAGCTCCTTTCCGGGACTTTCGCTTTCCCCCTCCCTATTGCCACGGCGGAACT
CATCGCCGCCTGCCTTGCCCGCTGCTGGACAGGGGCTCGGCTGTTGGGCACTGACAATTCCGTGGTGTTG
TCGGGGAAATCATCGTCCTTTCCTTGGCTGCTCGCCTGTGTTGCCACCTGGATTCTGCGCGGGACGTCCT
TCTGCTACGTCCCTTCGGCCCTCAATCCAGCGGACCTTCCTTCCCGCGGCCTGCTGCCGGCTCTGCGGCC
TCTTCCGCGTCTTCGCCTTCGCCCTCAGACGAGTCGGATCTCCCTTTGGGCCGCCTCCCCGCGTCGACTT
TAAGACCAATGACTTACAAGGCAGCTGTAGATCTTAGCCACTTTTTAAAAGAAAAGGGGGGACTGGAAGG
GCTAATTCACTCCCAACGAAGACAAGATCTGCTTTTTGCTTGTACTGGGTCTCTCTGGTTAGACCAGATC
TGAGCCTGGGAGCTCTCTGGCTAACTAGGGAACCCACTGCTTAAGCCTCAATAAAGCTTGCCTTGAGTGC
TTCAAGTAGTGTGTGCCCGTCTGTTGTGTGACTCTGGTAACTAGAGATCCCTCAGACCCTTTTAGTCAGT
GTGGAAAATCTCTAGCAGTACGTATAGTAGTTCATGTCATCTTATTATTCAGTATTTATAACTTGCAAAG
AAATGAATATCAGAGAGTGAGAGGAACTTGTTTATTGCAGCTTATAATGGTTACAAATAAAGCAATAGCA
TCACAAATTTCACAAATAAAGCATTTTTTTCACTGCATTCTAGTTGTGGTTTGTCCAAACTCATCAATGT
ATCTTATCATGTCTGGCTCTAGCTATCCCGCCCCTAACTCCGCCCATCCCGCCCCTAACTCCGCCCAGTT
CCGCCCATTCTCCGCCCCATGGCTGACTAATTTTTTTTATTTATGCAGAGGCCGAGGCCGCCTCGGCCTC
TGAGCTATTCCAGAAGTAGTGAGGAGGCTTTTTTGGAGGCCTAGGGACGTACCCAATTCGCCCTATAGTG
AGTCGTATTACGCGCGCTCACTGGCCGTCGTTTTACAACGTCGTGACTGGGAAAACCCTGGCGTTACCCA
ACTTAATCGCCTTGCAGCACATCCCCCTTTCGCCAGCTGGCGTAATAGCGAAGAGGCCCGCACCGATCGC
CCTTCCCAACAGTTGCGCAGCCTGAATGGCGAATGGG
[124 nt withheld, positions 7598-7721]
C
[91 nt withheld, positions 7723-7813]
A
[49 nt withheld, positions 7815-7863]
CCTTTGACGTTGGAGTCCACGTTCTTT
[37 nt withheld, positions 7891-7927]
ACCCTATCTCGGTCTATTCTTTTGATTTATAAGGGATTTTGCCGATTTCGGCCTATTGGTTAAAAAATGA
GCTGATTTAACAAAAATTTAACGCGAATTTTAACAAAATATTAACGCTTACAATTTAGGTGGCACTTTTC
GGGGAAATGTGCGCGGAACCCCTATTTGTTTATTTTTCTAAATACATTCAAATATGTATCCGCTCATGAG
ACAATAACCCTGATAAATGCTTCAATAATATTGAAAAAGGAAGAGTATGAGTATTCAACATTTCCGTGTC
GCCCTTATTCCCTTTTTTGCGGCATTTTGCCTTCCTGTTTTTGCTCACCCAGAAACGCTGGTGAAAGTAA
AAGATGCTGAAGATCAGTTGGGTGCACGAGTGGGTTACATCGAACTGGATCTCAACAGCGGTAAGATCCT
TGAGAGTTTTCGCCCCGAAGAACGTTTTCCAATGATGAGCACTTTTAAAGTTCTGCTATGTGGCGCGGTA
TTATCCCGTATTGACGCCGGGCAAGAGCAACTCGGTCGCCGCATACACTATTCTCAGAATGACTTGGTTG
AGTACTCACCAGTCACAGAAAAGCATCTTACGGATGGCATGACAGTAAGAGAATTATGCAGTGCTGCCAT
AACCATGAGTGATAACACTGCGGCCAACTTACTTCTGACAACGATCGGAGGACCGAAGGAGCTAACCGCT
TTTTTGCACAACATGGGGGATCATGTAACTCGCCTTGATCGTTGGGAACCGGAGCTGAATGAAGCCATAC
CAAACGACGAGCGTGACACCACGATGCCTGTAGCAATGGCAACAACGTTGCGCAAACTATTAACTGGCGA
ACTACTTACTCTAGCTTCCCGGCAACAATTAATAGACTGGATGGAGGCGGATAAAGTTGCAGGACCACTT
CTGCGCTCGGCCCTTCCGGCTGGCTGGTTTATTGCTGATAAATCTGGAGCCGGTGAGCGTGGGTCTCGCG
GTATCATTGCAGCACTGGGGCCAGATGGTAAGCCCTCCCGTATCGTAGTTATCTACACGACGGGGAGTCA
GGCAACTATGGATGAACGAAATAGACAGATCGCTGAGATAGGTGCCTCACTGATTAAGCATTGGTAACTG
TCAGACCAAGTTTACTCATATATACTTTAGATTGATTTAAAACTTCATTTTTAATTTAAAAGGATCTAGG
TGAAGATCCTTTTTGATAATCTCATGACCAAAATCCCTTAACGTGAGTTTTCGTTCCACTGAGCGTCAGA
CCCCGTAGAAAAGATCAAAGGATCTTCTTGAGATCCTTTTTTTCTGCGCGTAATCTGCTGCTTGCAAACA
AAAAAACCACCGCTACCAGCGGTGGTTTGTTTGCCGGATCAAGAGCTACCAACTCTTTTTCCGAAGGTAA
CTGGCTTCAGCAGAGCGCAGATACCAAATACTGTTCTTCTAGTGTAGCCGTAGTTAGGCCACCACTTCAA
GAACTCTGTAGCACCGCCTACATACCTCGCTCTGCTAATCCTGTTACCAGTGGCTGCTGCCAGTGGCGAT
AAGTCGTGTCTTACCGGGTTGGACTCAAGACGATAGTTACCGGATAAGGCGCAGCGGTCGGGCTGAACGG
GGGGTTCGTGCACACAGCCCAGCTTGGAGCGAACGACCTACACCGAACTGAGATACCTACAGCGTGAGCT
ATGAGAAAGCGCCACGCTTCCCGAAGGGAGAAAGGCGGACAGGTATCCGGTAAGCGGCAGGGTCGGAACA
GGAGAGCGCACGAGGGAGCTTCCAGGGGGAAACGCCTGGTATCTTTATAGTCCTGTCGGGTTTCGCCACC
TCTGACTTGAGCGTCGATTTTTGTGATGCTCGTCAGGGGGGCGGAGCCTATGGAAAAACGCCAGCAACGC
GGCCTTTTTACGGTTCCTGGCCTTTTGCTGGCCTTTTGCTCACATGTTCTTTCCTGCGTTATCCCCTGAT
TCTGTGGATAACCGTATTACCGCCTTTGAGTGAGCTGATACCGCTCGCCGCAGCCGAACGACCGAGCGCA
GCGAGTCAGTGAGCGAGGAAGCGGAAGAGCGCCCAATACGCAAACCGCCTCTCCCCGCGCGTTGGCCGAT
TCATTAATGCAGCTGGCACGACAGGTTTCCCGACTGGAAAGCGGGCAGTGAGCGCAACGCAATTAATGTG
AGTTAGCTCACTCATTAGGCACCCCAGGCTTTACACTTTATGCTTCCGGCTCGTATGTTGTGTGGAATTG
TGAGCGGATAACAATTTCACACAGGAAACAGCTATGACCATGATTACGCCAAGCGCGCAATTAACCCTCA
CTAAAGGGAACAAAAGCTGGAGCTGCAAGCTTAATGTAGTCTTATGCAATACTCTTGTAGTCTTGCAACA
TGGTAACGATGAGTTAGCAACATGCCTTACAAGGAGAGAAAAAGCACCGTGCATGCCGATTGGTGGAAGT
AAGGTGGTACGATCGTGCCTTATTAGGAAGGCAACAGACGGGTCTGACATGGATTGGACGAACCACTGAA
TTGCCGCATTGCAGAGATATTGTATTTAAGTGCCTAGCTCGATACATAAACGGGTCTCTCTGGTTAGACC
AGATCTGAGCCTGGGAGCTCTCTGGCTAACTAGGGAACCCACTGCTTAAGCCTCAATAAAGCTTGCCTTG
AGTGCTTCAAGTAGTGTGTGCCCGTCTGTTGTGTGACTCTGGTAACTAGAGATCCCTCAGACCCTTTTAG
TCAGTGTGGAAAATCTCTAGCAGTGGCGCCCGAACAGGGACTTGAAAGCGAAAGGGAAACCAGAGGAGCT
CTCTCGACGCAGGACTCGGCTTGCTGAAGCGCGCACGGCAAGAGGCGAGGGGCGGCGACTGGTGAGTACG
CCAAAAATTTTGACTAGCGGAGGCTAGAAGGAGAGAGATGGGTGCGAGAGCGTCAGTATTAAGCGGGGGA
GAATTAGATCGCGATGGGAAAAAATTCGGTTAAGGCCAGGGGGAAAGAAAAAATATAAATTAAAACATAT
AGTATGGGCAAGCAGGGAGCTAGAACGATTCGCAGTTAATCCTGGCCTGTTAGAAACATCAGAAGGCTGT
AGACAAATACTGGGACAGCTACAACCATCCCTTCAGACAGGATCAGAAGAACTTAGATCATTATATAATA
CAGTAGCAACCCTCTATTGTGTGCATCAAAGGATAGAGATAAAAGACACCAAGGAAGCTTTAGACAAGAT
AGAGGAAGAGCAAAACAAAAGTAAGACCACCGCACAGCAAGCGGCCGCTGATCTTCAGACCTGGAGGAGG
AGATATGAGGGACAATTGGAGAAGTGAATTATATAAATATAAAGTAGTAAAAATTGAACCATTAGGAGTA
GCACCCACCAAGGCAAAGAGAAGAGTGGTGCAGAGAGAAAAAAGAGCAGTGGGAATAGGAGCTTTGTTCC
TTGGGTTCTTGGGAGCAGCAGGAAGCACTATGGGCGCAGCGTCAATGACGCTGACGGTACAGGCCAGACA
ATTATTGTCTGGTATAGTGCAGCAGCAGAACAATTTGCTGAGGGCTATTGAGGCGCAACAGCATCTGTTG
CAACTCACAGTCTGGGGCATCAAGCAGCTCCAGGCAAGAATCCTGGCTGTGGAAAGATACCTAAAGGATC
AACAGCTCCTGGGGATTTGGGGTTGCTCTGGAAAACTCATTTGCACCACTGCTGTGCCTTGGAATGCTAG
TTGGAGTAATAAATCTCTGGAACAGATTTGGAATCACACGACCTGGATGGAGTGGGACAGAGAAATTAAC
AATTACACAAGCTTAATACACTCCTTAATTGAAGAATCGCAAAACCAGCAAGAAAAGAATGAACAAGAAT
TATTGGAATTAGATAAATGGGCAAGTTTGTGGAATTGGTTTAACATAACAAATTGGCTGTGGTATATAAA
ATTATTCATAATGATAGTAGGAGGCTTGGTAGGTTTAAGAATAGTTTTTGCTGTACTTTCTATAGTGAAT
AGAGTTAGGCAGGGATATTCACCATTATCGTTTCAGACCCACCTCCCAACCCCGAGGGGACCCATGCATT
GCATCTCAATTAGTCAGCAACCAGGTGTGGAAAGTCCCCAGGCTCCCCAGCAGGCAGAAGTATGCAAAGC
ATGCGTCTCAATTAGTCAGCAACCATAGTCCCGCCCCTAACTCCGCCCATCCCGCCCCTAACTCCGCCCA
GTTCCGCCCATTCTCCGCCCCATGGCTGACTAATTTTTTTTATTTATGCAGAGGCCGAGGCCGCCTCGGC
CTCTGAGCTATTCCAGAAGTAGTGAGGAGGCTTTTTTGGAGGCCTAGGCTTTTGCAAAAAGCTTTCTAGA
GGTACCACCGGAGCTTACCATGACCGAGTACAAGCCCACGGTGCGCCTCGCCACCCGCGACGACGTCCCC
AGGGCCGTACGCACCCTCGCCGCCGCGTTCGCCGACTACCCCGCCACGCGCCACACCGTCGATCCGGACC
GCCACATCGAGCGGGTCACCGAGCTGCAAGAACTCTTCCTCACGCGCGTCGGGCTCGACATCGGCAAGGT
GTGGGTCGCGGACGACGGCGCCGCCGTGGCGGTCTGGACCACGCCGGAGAGCGTCGAAGCGGGGGCGGTG
TTCGCCGAGATCGGCCCGCGCATGGCCGAGTTGAGCGGTTCCCGGCTGGCCGCGCAGCAACAGATGGAAG
GCCTCCTGGCGCCGCACCGGCCCAAGGAGCCCGCGTGGTTCCTGGCCACCGTCGGCGTCTCGCCCGACCA
CCAGGGCAAGGGTCTGGGCAGCGCCGTCGTGCTCCCCGGAGTGGAGGCGGCCGAGCGCGCCGGGGTGCCC
GCCTTCCTGGAGACCTCCGCGCCCCGCAACCTCCCCTTCTACGAGCGGCTCGGCTTCACCGTCACCGCCG
ACGTCGAGGTGCCCGAAGGACCGCGCACCTGGTGCATGACCCGCAAGCCCGGTGCCAGTTAACGAATTCT
AGATCTTGAGACAAATGGCAGTATTCATCCACAATTTTAAAAGAAAAGGGGGGATTGGGGGGTACAGTGC
AGGGGAAAGAATAGTAGACATAATAGCAACAGACATACAAACTAAAGAATTACAAAAACAAATTACAAAA
ATTCAAAATTTTCGGGTTTATTACAGGGACAGCAGAGATCCACTTTGGCGCCGGCTCGAGGCCTGCAGGT
GCAAAGATGGATAAAGTTTTAAACAGAGAGGAATCTTTGCAGCTAATGGACCTTCTAGGTCTTGAAAGGA
GTGGGAATT
