>Addgene plasmid #144393 | TFORF2639 | depositor partial sequence | sequence record 285294 | Insert
ACCGCCACCATGTATTCGGCCCACAGGCCCCTGATGCCCGCGTCCAGCGCGGCCTCCCGTGGCCTCGGCA
TGTTCGTGTGGACGAATGTGGAACCTCGCTCTGTGGCTGTGTTCCCTTGGCACTCCTTAGTCCCCTTCCT
GGCACCCAGCCAGCCTGACCCCTCCGTGCAGCCGAGCGAGGCCCAGCAACCTGCCAGCCACCCAGTGGCC
TCCAACCAGAGCAAAGAACCTGCTGAGTCGGCAGCTGTTGCTCATGAACGGCCACCAGGTGGGACAGGGA
GTGCTGACCCTGAGCGGCCCCCTGGAGCCACATGCCCTGAGAGCCCAGGACCCGGACCCCCACACCCTTT
GGGGGTGGTGGAATCTGGTAAGGGTCCGCCTCCCACCACGGAGGAGGAGGCCTCCGGCCCCCCAGGAGAG
CCCCGGCTGGACAGTGAGACAGAGAGTGACCATGATGATGCCTTCCTCTCCATCATGTCTCCTGAGATCC
AGTTGCCTCTACCGCCCGGAAAACGTCGGACCCAGTCCCTCAGTGCCCTACCCAAGGAACGGGACTCATC
TTCTGAGAAGGATGGACGCAGCCCCAACAAGCGGGAGAAGGACCACATCCGGCGGCCCATGAATGCCTTC
ATGATCTTCAGCAAGCGGCACCGGGCCCTGGTCCACCAGCGTCATCCCAACCAGGACAACCGGACCGTCA
GCAAGATCCTGGGCGAGTGGTGGTATGCCCTGGGGCCCAAGGAGAAGCAGAAGTACCACGACCTGGCCTT
CCAGGTGAAGGAGGCCCACTTCAAGGCCCACCCAGATTGGAAGTGGTGCAACAAGGACCGAAAGAAGTCC
AGCTCAGAGGCCAAGCCCACGAGCCTGGGGCTGGCAGGAGGGCACAAGGAGACGCGGGAGCGGAGCATGT
CGGAGACGGGCACTGCTGCTGCCCCTGGGGTGTCCTCTGAGCTCCTGTCCGTTGCAGCCCAGACACTCCT
GAGCTCAGACACCAAGGCTCCGGGGAGCAGCTCCTGTGGGGCAGAACGGCTACACACAGTTGGGGGACCT
GGCTCAGCCCGGCCCCGAGCTTTCTCCCACAGCGGGGTACACAGCCTGGACGGCGGAGAAGTAGACAGTC
AGGCGCTACAGGAACTGACGCAGATGGTGTCTGGCCCTGCATCGTACTCTGGCCCAAAGCCTTCTACCCA
GTATGGAGCTCCAGGACCCTTTGCAGCCCCTGGTGAGGGAGGTGCCTTGGCGGCCACTGGGCGGCCCCCG
CTGCTGCCCACCCGAGCTTCTCGTTCTCAGCGTGCGGCCAGTGAGGACATGACGAGTGATGAGGAGCGCA
TGGTCATCTGTGAGGAGGAAGGGGATGATGATGTCATTGCTGACGATGGCTTCGGCACCACTGACATTGA
TCTCAAGTGCAAGGAGCGGGTGACCGACAGCGAGAGTGGGGACAGCTCTGGGGAGGACCCAGAGGGCAAC
AAGGGCTTTGGTCGGAAGGTGTTTTCACCTGTGATCCGTTCCTCCTTTACCCACTGCCGCCCCCCACTGG
ACCCTGAGCCCCCAGGGCCCCCGGATCCTCCTGTAGCCTTTGGCAAAGGCTATGGTTCCGCCCCATCCTC
CTCTGCGTCCTCGCCTGCTTCCTCCTCAGCCTCGGCAGCCACCTCCTTCTCACTGGGCTCAGGAACCTTC
AAGGCCCAGGAGTCTGGTCAGGGCAGCACAGCGGGCCCCCTACGGCCCCCACCCCCTGGGGCTGGGGGTC
CAGCGACACCTTCCAAGGCAACCCGGTTCCTCCCAATGGATCCTGCCACCTTCCGGCGCAAGAGACCCGA
AAGTGTGGGTGGCCTGGAGCCACCAGGCCCCTCAGTCATCGCGGCCCCTCCCAGCGGAGGAGGAAACATC
CTGCAGACACTGGTGCTGCCCCCAAACAAGGAGGAGCAAGAGGGCGGCGGAGCCAGAGTGCCCTCCGCCC
CCGCCCCATCACTGGCCTATGGGGCCCCAGCAGCTCCCCTGTCCCGTCCTGCCGCCACCATGGTCACCAA
TGTGGTGCGGCCTGTCAGCAGCACTCCTGTGCCCATCGCCTCTAAGCCCTTCCCCACCTCTGGCCGGGCT
GAGGCGTCTCCAAATGACACAGCAGGTGCCAGGACTGAAATGGGCACTGGGTCTCGGGTGCCTGGGGGCT
CCCCGCTGGGTGTCAGCTTAGTGTATTCGGACAAGAAGTCGGCAGCAGCCACCTCACCAGCCCCACACTT
GGTGGCTGGACCCCTGCTGGGCACTGTGGGGAAGGCGCCTGCCACTGTCACTAACCTACTGGTGGGCACC
CCGGGGTATGGGGCCCCTGCGCCCCCTGCTGTCCAGTTCATTGCCCAGGGGGCCCCTGGTGGTGGGACCA
CTGCGGGCTCAGGAGCAGGTGCTGGGAGTGGCCCCAATGGGCCAGTACCCCTGGGCATCCTGCAACCAGG
TGCCCTGGGCAAGGCTGGGGGAATCACCCAGGTACAGTACATCCTGCCCACGCTGCCCCAGCAGCTTCAG
GTGGCACCTGCCCCAGCACCAGCCCCTGGGACCAAGGCAGCGGCTCCCAGCGGCCCTGCACCCACCACCA
GCATCCGTTTCACCCTCCCACCGGGCACTTCCACCAACGGCAAAGTCCTGGCTGCCACTGCACCCACTCC
TGGCATCCCCATCCTGCAGTCTGTACCCTCCGCCCCACCCCCCAAAGCCCAGTCAGTTTCTCCCGTGCAG
GCCCCGCCCCCGGGTGGCTCAGCCCAGCTGCTGCCTGGGAAGGTCCTAGTGCCTCTGGCCGCCCCTAGCA
TGTCAGTGCGGGGTGGAGGGGCCGGCCAGCCACTGCCACTGGTGAGCCCGCCCTTCTCAGTACCTGTGCA
GAATGGTGCCCAGCCCCCCAGCAAGATCATCCAGCTGACCCCGGTGCCTGTGAGCACACCCAGCGGCCTG
GTGCCGCCCCTGAGCCCAGCCACACTCCCTGGACCCACCTCTCAGCCTCAGAAGGTCCTGTTGCCCTCCT
CCACCAGAATCACCTATGTGCAGTCAGCGGGCGGGCACGCGCTGCCCCTGGGTACCAGCCCTGCGTCCAG
CCAGGCTGGAACAGTCACCTCGTACGGGCCCACGAGCTCTGTAGCTCTAGGCTTCACCTCGCTGGGGCCC
AGCGGCCCCGCCTTCGTGCAGCCCCTGCTCTCAGGCCAAGCCCCACTGCTGGCTCCCGGTCAGGTGGGCG
TGTCACCTGTGCCCAGTCCCCAGCTGCCGCCTGCCTGTGCAGCCCCCGGAGGTCCTGTCATAACAGCATT
TTACTCTGGCAGCCCTGCACCCACCTCCTCAGCACCCCTGGCCCAGCCATCCCAGGCCCCCCCAAGCCTG
GTCTACACTGTGGCCACCAGCACAACCCCACCTGCAGCCACCATTCTGCCCAAGGGCCCGCCAGCCCCTG
CCACTGCCACCCCAGCCCCGACTAGCCCTTTCCCCAGCGCCACAGGTTCCATGACCTACAGCTTAGTGGC
CCCCAAGGCCCAGCGGCCCAGCCCGAAGGCCCCCCAGAAAGTGAAGGCAGCCATCGCCAGCATTCCCGTG
GGGTCCTTTGAGGCAGGTGCCTCTGGGCGGCCTGGCCCTGCACCCCGGCAGCCTCTGGAGCCTGGCCCAG
TCCGAGAGCCAACTGCCCCAGAGTCTGAGCTTGAGGGGCAGCCCACACCACCAGCCCCTCCACCCCTGCC
AGAGACCTGGACTCCCACGGCCCGGAGCAGCCCCCCACTGCCCCCACCTGCTGAGGAGCGGACCAGCGCC
AAGGGCCCTGAGACCATGGCCAGCAAATTCCCCAGCTCATCTTCAGACTGGCGCGTCCCTGGGCAGGGCC
TGGAGAATCGTGGGGAGCCTCCCACTCCTCCCAGCCCGGCCCCAGCTCCAGCTGTAGCCCCTGGTGGCAG
CAGCGAGAGCAGCAGTGGGCGGGCAGCCGGGGACACCCCGGAGCGCAAGGAGGCGGCTGGTACTGGCAAG
AAGGTGAAGGTGCGGCCCCCGCCCCTGAAGAAGACCTTTGACTCTGTGGACAACAGGGTCCTGTCAGAAG
TGGACTTCGAAGAGCGCTTTGCTGAGTTGCCTGAGTTTCGGCCTGAGGAGGTGCTGCCCTCCCCCACCCT
GCAGTCTCTGGCCACCTCACCCCGGGCCATCCTGGGCTCTTACCGCAAGAAGAGGAAGAACTCCACGGAC
CTGGATTCAGCACCCGAGGACCCCACCTCGCCCAAGCGCAAGATGAGAAGACGCTCCAGCTGCAGCTCGG
AGCCCAACACCCCCAAGAGTGCCAAGTGCGAGGGGGACATCTTCACCTTTGACCGTACAGGTACAGAAGC
CGAGGACGTGCTTGGGGAGCTAGAGTATGACAAGGTGCCATACTCCTCCCTGCGGCGCACCCTGGACCAG
CGCCGGGCCCTGGTCATGCAGCTCTTTCAGGACCATGGCTTCTTCCCGTCAGCCCAGGCCACAGCCGCCT
TCCAGGCCCGCTATGCAGACATCTTTCCCTCCAAGGTTTGTCTGCAGTTGAAGATCCGTGAGGTGCGCCA
GAAGATCATGCAGGCTGCCACTCCCACGGAGCAGCCCCCTGGAGCTGAGGCTCCTCTCCCTGTACCGCCC
CCCACTGGCACCGCTGCTGCCCCTGCCCCCACTCCCAGCCCCGCAGGGGGCCCTGACCCCACCTCACCCA
GCTCGGACTCTGGCACGGCCCAGGCTGCCCCGCCACTGCCTCCACCCCCAGAGTCGGGGCCTGGACAGCC
TGGCTGGGAGGGGGCTCCCCAGCCCTCCCCCCCACCCCCAGGTCCCTCCACAGCTGCCACAGGCAGGTAG
TAATGAACTAGTCCGTAACTTGAAAGTATTTCGATTTCTTGGCTTTATATATCTTGTGGAAAGGACGATT
TCTGTTCGCTGTAGGTCAAGCA
