>Addgene plasmid #144393 | TFORF2639 | depositor partial sequence | sequence record 285295 | Barcode
TTTCTGTTCGCTGTAGGTCAAGCA
